>Addgene plasmid #235090 | pCAG-MCP-SRSF3-V5-mCherry | addgene full sequence | sequence record 472019 | Addgene NGS Result
TCTGGGAGGCGCCGCCGCACCCCCTCTAGCSKTTTTWRYCCYCSCTTTTCCCYKGGKSGGGGKGSCCCCC
CCYTTCTCCTYCCCCCCCCCCCCCCCCCCCCCCCCCCCCCCCCCAATTTTTTTTTTTTTTTTTTTTTWAT
TTTTTKGGGGGGGGGGGGGGGGGGGGGGGGGGGGGGGGCGCGCGCSRGGSGGGGCGGGGCGGGGCGAGGG
GCGGGGCGGGGCGAGGCGGAGAGGTGCGGCGGCAGCCAATCAGAGCGGCGCGCTCCGAAAGTTTCCTTTT
ATGGCGAGGCGGCGGCGGCGGCGGCCCTATAAAAAGCGAAGCGCGCGGCGGGCGGGAGTCGCTGCGCGCT
GCCTTCGCCCCGTGCCCCGCTCCGCCGCCGCCTCGCGCCGCCCGCCCCGGCTCTGACTGACCGCGTTACT
CCCACAGGTGAGCGGGCGGGACGGCCCTTCTCCTCCGGGCTGTAATTAGCGCTTGGTTTAATGACGGCTT
GTTTCTTTTCTGTGGCTGCGTGAAAGCCTTGAGGGGCTCCGGGAGGGCCCTTTGTGCGGGGGGAGCGGCT
CGGGGGGTGCGTGCGTGTGTGTGTGCGTGGGGAGCGCCGCGTGCGGCTCCGCGCTGCCCGGCGGCTGTGA
GCGCTGCGGGCGCGGCGCGGGGCTTTGTGCGCTCCGCAGTGTGCGCGAGGGGAGCGCGGCCGGGGGCGGT
GCCCCGCGGTGCGGGGGGGGCTGCGAGGGGAACAAAGGCTGCGTGCGGGGTGTGTGCGTGGGGGGGTGAG
CAGGGGGTGTGGGCGCGTCGGTCGGGCTGCAACCCCCCCTGCACCCCCCTCCCCGAGTTGCTGAGCACGG
CCCGGCTTCGGGTGCGGGGCTCCGTACGGGGCGTGGCGCGGGGCTCGCCGTGCCGGGCGGGGGGTGGCGG
CAGGTGGGGGTGCCGGGCGGGGCGGGGCCGCCTCGGGCCGGGGRGGGCTCGGGGGRGGGGCGCGGCGGCC
CCCGGRGCGCCGGCGGCTGTCGAGGCGCGGCGAGCCGCAGCCATTGCCTTTTATGGTAATCGTGCGAGAG
GGCGCAGGGACTTCCTTTGTCCCAAATCTGTGCGGAGCCGAAATCTGGGAGGCGCCGCCGCACCCCCTCT
AGCGGGCGCGGGGCGAAGCGGTGCGGCGCCGGCAGGAAGGAAATGGGCGGGGAGGGCCTTCGTGCGTCGC
CGCGCCGCCGTCCCCTTCTCCCTCTCCAGCCTCGGGGCTGTCCGCGGGGGGACGGCTGCCTTCGGGGGGG
ACGGGGCAGGGCGGGGTTCGGCTTCTGGCGTGTGACCGGCGGCTCTAGAGCCTCTGCTAACCATGTTCAT
GCCTTCTTCTTTTTCCTACAGCTCCTGGGCAACGTGCTGGTTATTGTGCTGTCTCATCATTTTGGCAAAG
AATTCCTCGAGGCTAGCCGTCGAAGAATTCTCACGCGTGCCACCATGGCCAGCAACTTCACCCAGTTCGT
GCTGGTGGACAACGGCGGCACCGGCGACGTGACCGTGGCCCCCAGCAACTTCGCCAACGGCATCGCCGAG
TGGATCAGCAGCAACAGCCGCAGCCAGGCCTACAAGGTGACCTGCAGCGTGCGCCAGAGCAGCGCCCAGA
ACCGCAAGTACACCATCAAGGTGGAGGTGCCCAAGGGCGCCTGGCGCAGCTACCTGAACATGGAGCTGAC
CATCCCCATCTTCGCCACCAACAGCGACTGCGAGCTGATCGTGAAGGCCATGCAGGGCCTGCTGAAGGAC
GGCAACCCCATCCCCAGCGCCATCGCCGCCAACAGCGGCATCTACGGCGGCGCTGGAGGTGCAGGTGGAT
CCATGGCCAGCAACTTCACCCAGTTCGTGCTGGTGGACAACGGCGGCACCGGCGACGTGACCGTGGCCCC
CAGCAACTTCGCCAACGGCATCGCCGAGTGGATCAGCAGCAACAGCCGCAGCCAGGCCTACAAGGTGACC
TGCAGCGTGCGCCAGAGCAGCGCCCAGAACCGCAAGTACACCATCAAGGTGGAGGTGCCCAAGGGCGCCT
GGCGCAGCTACCTGAACATGGAGCTGACCATCCCCATCTTCGCCACCAACAGCGACTGCGAGCTGATCGT
GAAGGCCATGCAGGGCCTGCTGAAGGACGGCAACCCCATCCCCAGCGCCATCGCCGCCAACAGCGGCATC
TACGGCGGCGCTGGAGGTGCAGGTGGATCCGTGAGCAAGGGCGAGGAGCTGGTCGGCGCGCCAACAAGTT
TGTACAAAAAAGTTGGCATGCATCGTGATTCCTGTCCATTGGACTGTAAGGTTTATGTAGGCAATCTTGG
AAACAATGGCAACAAGACGGAATTGGAACGGGCTTTTGGCTACTATGGACCACTCCGAAGTGTGTGGGTT
GCTAGAAACCCACCCGGCTTTGCTTTTGTTGAATTTGAAGATCCCCGAGATGCAGCTGATGCAGTCCGAG
AGCTAGATGGAAGAACACTATGTGGCTGCCGTGTAAGAGTGGAACTGTCGAATGGTGAAAAAAGAAGTAG
AAATCGTGGCCCACCTCCCTCTTGGGGTCGTCGCCCTCGAGATGATTATCGTAGGAGGAGTCCTCCACCT
CGTCGCAGATCTCCAAGAAGGAGAAGCTTCTCTCGCAGCCGGAGCAGGTCCCTTTCTAGAGATAGGAGAA
GAGAGAGATCGCTGTCTCGGGAGAGAAATCACAAGCCGTCCCGATCCTTCTCTAGGTCTCGTAGTCGATC
TAGGTCAAATGAAAGGAAATACCCAACTTTCTTGTACAAAGTGGTTGATATCGGTAAGCCTATCCCTAAC
CCTCTCCTCGGTCTCGATTCTACGATGGTGAGCAAGGGCGAGGAGGATAACATGGCCATCATCAAGGAGT
TCATGCGCTTCAAGGTGCACATGGAGGGCTCCGTGAACGGCCACGAGTTCGAGATCGAGGGCGAGGGCGA
GGGCCGCCCCTACGAGGGCACCCAGACCGCCAAGCTGAAGGTGACCAAGGGTGGCCCCCTGCCCTTCGCC
TGGGACATCCTGTCCCCTCAGTTCATGTACGGCTCCAAGGCCTACGTGAAGCACCCCGCCGACATCCCCG
ACTACTTGAAGCTGTCCTTCCCCGAGGGCTTCAAGTGGGAGCGCGTGATGAACTTCGAGGACGGCGGCGT
GGTGACCGTGACCCAGGACTCCTCCCTGCAGGACGGCGAGTTCATCTACAAGGTGAAGCTGCGCGGCACC
AACTTCCCCTCCGACGGCCCCGTAATGCAGAAGAAGACCATGGGCTGGGAGGCCTCCTCCGAGCGGATGT
ACCCCGAGGACGGCGCCCTGAAGGGCGAGATCAAGCAGAGGCTGAAGCTGAAGGACGGCGGCCACTACGA
CGCTGAGGTCAAGACCACCTACAAGGCCAAGAAGCCCGTGCAGCTGCCCGGCGCCTACAACGTCAACATC
AAGTTGGACATCACCTCCCACAACGAGGACTACACCATCGTGGAACAGTACGAACGCGCCGAGGGCCGCC
ACTCCACCGGCGGCATGGACGAGCTGTACAAGTAGTAATGAACTAGTACCGGTTAAGTCGACAATCAACG
CGTTAAGTCGACAGGCCGCTCGATAAGCTTGATATCGAATTCCGCCCCCCCCCCCTCTCCCTCCCCCCCC
CCTAACGTTACTGGCCGAAGCCGCTTGGAATAAGGCCGGTGTGCGTTTGTCTATATGTTATTTTCCACCA
TATTGCCGTCTTTTGGCAATGTGAGGGCCCGGAAACCTGGCCCTGTCTTCTTGACGAGCATTCCTAGGGG
TCTTTCCCCTCTCGCCAAAGGAATGCAAGGTCTGTTGAATGTCGTGAAGGAAGCAGTTCCTCTGGAAGCT
TCTTGAAGACAAACAACGTCTGTAGCGACCCTTTGCAGGCAGCGGAACCCCCCACCTGGCGACAGGTGCC
TCTGCGGCCAAAAGCCACGTGTATAAGATACACCTGCAAAGGCGGCACAACCCCAGTGCCACGTTGTGAG
TTGGATAGTTGTGGAAAGAGTCAAATGGCTCTCCTCAAGCGTATTCAACAAGGGGCTGAAGGATGCCCAG
AAGGTACCCCATTGTATGGGATCTGATCTGGGGCCTCGGTGCACATGCTTTACATGTGTTTAGTCGAGGT
TAAAAAAACGTCTAGGCCCCCCGAACCACGGGGACGTGGTTTTCCTTTGAAAAACACGATGATAATATGG
CCACAACCATGACCGAGTACAAGCCCACGGTGCGCCTCGCCACCCGCGACGACGTCCCCAGGGCCGTACG
CACCCTCGCCGCCGCGTTCGCCGACTACCCCGCCACGCGCCACACCGTCGATCCGGACCGCCACATCGAG
CGGGTCACCGAGCTGCAAGAACTCTTCCTCACGCGCGTCGGGCTCGACATCGGCAAGGTGTGGGTCGCGG
ACGACGGCGCCGCGGTGGCGGTCTGGACCACGCCGGAGAGCGTCGAAGCGGGGGCGGTGTTCGCCGAGAT
CGGCCCGCGCATGGCCGAGTTGAGCGGTTCCCGGCTGGCCGCGCAGCAACAGATGGAAGGCCTCCTGGCG
CCGCACCGGCCCAAGGAGCCCGCGTGGTTCCTGGCCACCGTCGGCGTCTCGCCCGACCACCAGGGCAAGG
GTCTGGGCAGCGCCGTCGTGCTCCCCGGAGTGGAGGCGGCCGAGCGCGCCGGGGTGCCCGCCTTCCTGGA
GACCTCCGCGCCCCGCAACCTCCCCTTCTACGAGCGGCTCGGCTTCACCGTCACCGCCGACGTCGAGGTG
CCCGAAGGACCGCGCACCTGGTGCATGACCCGCAAGCCCGGTGCCTGACGCCCGCCCCACGACCCGCAGC
GCCCGACCGAAAGGAGCGCACGACCCCATGCATCGATGATCTAGAGCTCGCTGATCAGCCTCGACTGTGC
CTTCTAGTTGCCAGCCATCTGTTGTTTGCCCCTCCCCCGTGCCTTCCTTGACCCTGGAAGGTGCCACTCC
CACTGTCCTTTCCTAATAAAATGAGGAAATTGCATCGCATTGTCTGAGTAGGTGTCATTCTATTCTGGGG
GGTGGGGTGGGGCAGGACAGCAAGGGGGAGGATTGGGAAGACAATAGCAGGCATGCTGGGGATGCGGTGG
GCTCTATGGCTTCTGAGGCGGAAAGAACCTGCAGCCCAAGCTTGGCGTAATCATGGTCATAGCTGTTTCC
TGTGTGAAATTGTTATCCGCTCACAATTCCACACAACATACGAGCCGGAAGCATAAAGTGTAAAGCCTGG
GGTGCCTAATGAGTGAGCTAACTCACATTAATTGCGTTGCGCTCACTGCCCGCTTTCCAGTCGGGAAACC
TGTCGTGCCAGCGGATCCGCATCTCAATTAGTCAGCAACCATAGTCCCGCCCCTAACTCCGCCCATCCCG
CCCCTAACTCCGCCCAGTTCCGCCCATTCTCCGCCCCATGGCTGACTAATTTTTTTTATTTATGCAGAGG
CCGAGGCCGCCTCGGCCTCTGAGCTATTCCAGAAGTAGTGAGGAGGCTTTTTTGGAGGCCTAGGCTTTTG
CAAAAAGCTAACTTGTTTATTGCAGCTTATAATGGTTACAAATAAAGCAATAGCATCACAAATTTCACAA
ATAAAGCATTTTTTTCACTGCATTCTAGTTGTGGTTTGTCCAAACTCATCAATGTATCTTATCATGTCTG
GATCCGCTGCATTAATGAATCGGCCAACGCGCGGGGAGAGGCGGTTTGCGTATTGGGCGCTCTTCCGCTT
CCTCGCTCACTGACTCGCTGCGCTCGGTCGTTCGGCTGCGGCGAGCGGTATCAGCTCACTCAAAGGCGGT
AATACGGTTATCCACAGAATCAGGGGATAACGCAGGAAAGAACATGTGAGCAAAAGGCCAGCAAAAGGCC
AGGAACCGTAAAAAGGCCGCGTTGCTGGCGTTTTTCCATAGGCTCCGCCCCCCTGACGAGCATCACAAAA
ATCGACGCTCAAGTCAGAGGTGGCGAAACCCGACAGGACTATAAAGATACCAGGCGTTTCCCCCTGGAAG
CTCCCTCGTGCGCTCTCCTGTTCCGACCCTGCCGCTTACCGGATACCTGTCCGCCTTTCTCCCTTCGGGA
AGCGTGGCGCTTTCTCATAGCTCACGCTGTAGGTATCTCAGTTCGGTGTAGGTCGTTCGCTCCAAGCTGG
GCTGTGTGCACGAACCCCCCGTTCAGCCCGACCGCTGCGCCTTATCCGGTAACTATCGTCTTGAGTCCAA
CCCGGTAAGACACGACTTATCGCCACTGGCAGCAGCCACTGGTAACAGGATTAGCAGAGCGAGGTATGTA
GGCGGTGCTACAGAGTTCTTGAAGTGGTGGCCTAACTACGGCTACACTAGAAGAACAGTATTTGGTATCT
GCGCTCTGCTGAAGCCAGTTACCTTCGGAAAAAGAGTTGGTAGCTCTTGATCCGGCAAACAAACCACCGC
TGGTAGCGGTGGTTTTTTTGTTTGCAAGCAGCAGATTACGCGCAGAAAAAAAGGATCTCAAGAAGATCCT
TTGATCTTTTCTACGGGGTCTGACGCTCAGTGGAACGAAAACTCACGTTAAGGGATTTTGGTCATGAGAT
TATCAAAAAGGATCTTCACCTAGATCCTTTTAAATTAAAAATGAAGTTTTAAATCAATCTAAAGTATATA
TGAGTAAACTTGGTCTGACAGTTACCAATGCTTAATCAGTGAGGCACCTATCTCAGCGATCTGTCTATTT
CGTTCATCCATAGTTGCCTGACTCCCCGTCGTGTAGATAACTACGATACGGGAGGGCTTACCATCTGGCC
CCAGTGCTGCAATGATACCGCGAGACCCACGCTCACCGGCTCCAGATTTATCAGCAATAAACCAGCCAGC
CGGAAGGGCCGAGCGCAGAAGTGGTCCTGCAACTTTATCCGCCTCCATCCAGTCTATTAATTGTTGCCGG
GAAGCTAGAGTAAGTAGTTCGCCAGTTAATAGTTTGCGCAACGTTGTTGCCATTGCTACAGGCATCGTGG
TGTCACGCTCGTCGTTTGGTATGGCTTCATTCAGCTCCGGTTCCCAACGATCAAGGCGAGTTACATGATC
CCCCATGTTGTGCAAAAAAGCGGTTAGCTCCTTCGGTCCTCCGATCGTTGTCAGAAGTAAGTTGGCCGCA
GTGTTATCACTCATGGTTATGGCAGCACTGCATAATTCTCTTACTGTCATGCCATCCGTAAGATGCTTTT
CTGTGACTGGTGAGTACTCAACCAAGTCATTCTGAGAATAGTGTATGCGGCGACCGAGTTGCTCTTGCCC
GGCGTCAATACGGGATAATACCGCGCCACATAGCAGAACTTTAAAAGTGCTCATCATTGGAAAACGTTCT
TCGGGGCGAAAACTCTCAAGGATCTTACCGCTGTTGAGATCCAGTTCGATGTAACCCACTCGTGCACCCA
ACTGATCTTCAGCATCTTTTACTTTCACCAGCGTTTCTGGGTGAGCAAAAACAGGAAGGCAAAATGCCGC
AAAAAAGGGAATAAGGGCGACACGGAAATGTTGAATACTCATACTCTTCCTTTTTCAATGACCGCTTTGG
AAAAACAAAGACTGTATTTCCTGGAAATTAATGTTTATTCAATAAACTGTGTATTCAGCTATATTCACAT
AGTGGTGAGGCTGAAATGAGGCGGGAAGAGGCGGTTGGGGCTTAATTATATCAATTTGGGTGGCCCCACA
GCGCCTCCAAGGCGCCAGTCCTGTTTTGACAAGTTGCCTCTGGAAGCCTCTCTTCTTTTTCTCCAGAGTA
AGCGGAGGCCAGGGGCCCCCGGCCTCTGCTTAATACTAAAAAAAACAGCTGTTGTCATAGTAATGATTGG
GTGGAAACATTCCAGGCCTGGGTGGAGAGGCTTTTTGCTTCCTCTTGCAAAACCACACTGACATTCCAGG
CCTGGGTGGAGAGGCTTTTTGCTTCCTCTTGCAAAACCACACTGCCCTCTGGAGGGCAGTTGCCTAGCAA
CTAATTAAAAGAGGATGTCGCACGGCCAGCTGCGGTCAGTTAGTCACTTCCTGCTTAACTGACTTGACAT
TTTCTATTTTAAGAGTCGGGAGGAAAATTACTGTGTTGGAGGCCCTCCGCCATCTTCTGAAGCTGAATCG
AATTAACTTGTTTATTGCAGCTTATAATGGTTACAAATAAAGCAATAGCATCACAAATTTCACAAATAAA
GCATTTTTTTCACTGCATTCTAGTTGTGGTTTGTCCAAACTCATCAATGTATCTTATCATGTCTGGATCT
GATATCATCGTCGACATTGATTATTGACTAGTTATTAATAGTAATCAATTACGGGGTCATTAGTTCATAG
CCCATATATGGAGTTCCGCGTTACATAACTTACGGTAAATGGCCCGCCTGGCTGACCGCCCAACGACCCC
CGCCCATTGACGTCAATAATGACGTATGTTCCCATAGTAACGCCAATAGGGACTTTCCATTGACGTCAAT
GGGTGGAGTATTTACGGTAAACTGCCCACTTGGCAGTACATCAAGTGTATCATATGCCAAGTACGCCCCC
TATTGACGTCAATGACGGTAAATGGCCCGCCTGGCATTATGCCCAGTACATGACCTTATGGGACTTTCCT
ACTTGGCAGTACATCTACGTATTAGTCATCGCTATTACCATGGTCGAGGTGAGCCCCACGTTCTGCTTCA
CTCTCCCCATCTCCCCCCCCTCCCCACCCCCAATTTTGTATTTATTTATTTTTTAATTATTTTGTGCAGC
GATGGGGGCGGGGGGGGGGGGGGGGGGGSGCCSGGGGGGGGGGGGGGGGGGGGGGGGGGGGGGGGGGGGG
GGGGGGGGGGGGGGGGGGGGGGCGGGGGGGGGGGGGGGGGGGGGGGGGGGGGGGGGGGGGGGGGGGGGGG
GGGGGGGGGGGGGGGGGGGGGGGGGGGGGCSGCSGGGGGSGGGGGGGGGCKGGGGGGRGGGGCGCGGCGG
CCCCCGGAGCGCCGGCGGCTGTCGAGGCGCGGCGAGCCGCAGCCATTGCCTTTTATGGTAATCGTGCGAG
AGGGCGCAGGGACTTCCTTTGTCCCAAATCTGTGCGGAGCCGAAA
Features (pLannotate 1.2.2; 34 found; start..end, strand, type, name):
     93..115     -  promoter       chicken β-actin promoter (fragment): No description available
    188..334     +  promoter       chicken β-actin promoter (fragment): contains a 21-bp deletion relative to the standard chicken β-actin promoter
    335..1351    +  intron         chimeric intron: chimera between introns from chicken β-actin and rabbit β-globin
   1439..1795    +  CDS            CAPSD_BPGA (fragment): Experimental evidence at protein level: Swiss-Prot protein existence level 1. Acts as a translational repressor of viral replicase synthesis late in infection. This latter function is the result of capsid protein interaction with an RNA hairpin which contains the replicase ribosome-binding site. From Enterobacteria phage GA (Bacteriophage GA).
   1823..2173    +  CDS            CAPSD_BPMS2 (fragment): Experimental evidence at protein level: Swiss-Prot protein existence level 1. Acts as a translational repressor of viral replicase synthesis late in infection. This latter function is the result of capsid protein interaction with an RNA hairpin which contains the replicase ribosome-binding site. From Escherichia phage MS2 (Bacteriophage MS2).
   2201..2221    +  CDS            VN155(I152L) (fragment): improved N-terminal fragment of mVenus for use in bimolecular fluorescence complementation (BiFC) (Kodama and Hu, 2010)
   2235..2252    +  protein_bind   attB1 (fragment): mutant version of attB; core recombination site for the Gateway® BP reaction BP Clonase™
   2258..2749    +  CDS            SRSF3: SRSF3_HUMAN - Also known as SFRS3, SRP20. Experimental evidence at protein level: Swiss-Prot protein existence level 1. Splicing factor that specifically promotes exon-inclusion during alternative splicing (PubMed:26876937). Interaction with YTHDC1, a RNA-binding protein that recognizes and binds N6-methyladenosine (m6A)-containing RNAs, promotes recruitment of SRSF3 to its mRNA- binding elements adjacent to m6A sites, leading to exon-inclusion during alternative splicing (PubMed:26876937). Also functions as export adapter involved in mRNA nuclear export (PubMed:11336712, PubMed:18364396, PubM
   2751..2775    -  protein_bind   attB2: mutant version of attB; recombination site for the Gateway® BP reaction BP Clonase™
   2783..2824    +  CDS            V5 tag: epitope tag from simian virus 5
   2825..3535    +  CDS            mCherry: monomeric derivative of DsRed fluorescent protein (Shaner et al., 2004) mammalian codon-optimized
   3590..3613    -  misc_feature   MCS (fragment): pBluescript multiple cloning site
   3733..4195    +  misc_feature   IRES: internal ribosome entry site (IRES) of the encephalomyocarditis virus (EMCV)
   4209..4808    +  CDS            PuroR: puromycin N-acetyltransferase; pac from Streptomyces alboniger; confers resistance to puromycin
   4895..5119    +  polyA_signal   bGH poly(A) signal: bovine growth hormone polyadenylation signal
   5123..5139    +  promoter       SV40 promoter (fragment): SV40 enhancer and early promoter
   5190..5206    -  protein_bind   lac operator: The lac repressor binds to the lac operator to inhibit transcription in E. coli. This inhibition can be relieved by adding lactose or isopropyl-β-D-thiogalactopyranoside (IPTG). lac repressor encoded by lacI
   5214..5244    -  promoter       lac promoter: promoter for the E. coli lac operon
   5259..5280    -  protein_bind   CAP binding site: CAP binding activates transcription in the presence of cAMP. E. coli catabolite activator protein
   5293..5332    -  CDS            lacI (fragment): lac repressor; lacI; The lac repressor binds to the lac operator to inhibit transcription in E. coli. This inhibition can be relieved by adding lactose or isopropyl-β-D-thiogalactopyranoside (IPTG).
   5339..5361    +  promoter       SV40 promoter (fragment): SV40 enhancer and early promoter
   5385..5520    +  rep_origin     SV40 ori: SV40 origin of replication
   5540..5674    +  polyA_signal   SV40 poly(A) signal: SV40 polyadenylation signal
   5676..5730    -  CDS            lacI (fragment): lac repressor; lacI; The lac repressor binds to the lac operator to inhibit transcription in E. coli. This inhibition can be relieved by adding lactose or isopropyl-β-D-thiogalactopyranoside (IPTG).
   5913..6501    -  rep_origin     ori: high-copy-number ColE1/pMB1/pBR322/pUC origin of replication
   6672..7532    -  CDS            AmpR: β-lactamase; bla; confers resistance to ampicillin, carbenicillin, and related antibiotics
   7533..7549    -  promoter       AmpR promoter (fragment): bla
   8125..8259    +  polyA_signal   SV40 poly(A) signal: SV40 polyadenylation signal
   8273..8652    +  enhancer       CMV enhancer: human cytomegalovirus immediate early enhancer
   8654..8775    +  promoter       chicken β-actin promoter (fragment): contains a 21-bp deletion relative to the standard chicken β-actin promoter
   8784..8805    +  promoter       chicken β-actin promoter (fragment): No description available
   8821..8844    +  promoter       chicken β-actin promoter (fragment): No description available
   8898..8920    +  promoter       chicken β-actin promoter (fragment): No description available
   8932..30      +  intron         chimeric intron (fragment) (across the origin): chimera between introns from chicken β-actin and rabbit β-globin
