[The description below was written by a language model from this plasmid's Addgene catalogue record and pLannotate feature annotations shown in this document.]
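Description:
pCAG-MCP-SRSF3-V5-mCherry is a 9,075-nt mammalian expression plasmid made by Gateway recombination of human SRSF3 (also called SFRS3 or SRp20) into the destination backbone pCAG-MCP-DEST-V5-mCherry. It is propagated in E. coli through a high-copy ColE1/pUC-type origin and selected with ampicillin via the β-lactamase gene. An SV40 origin is also annotated, along with remnants of lac regulatory sequence and SV40 promoter fragments that appear to be backbone carry-over.

Expression is driven by the CAG promoter, annotated here as the CMV immediate-early enhancer, chicken β-actin promoter fragments and the chimeric β-actin/β-globin intron, which spans the numbering origin of the circular record. Downstream, two consecutive phage coat protein segments are annotated. One was matched to the MS2 coat protein and the other to the related phage GA protein, which most likely reflects a tandem MCP arrangement, although the record does not say so explicitly. These are followed by attB1, the SRSF3 coding sequence, attB2, a V5 epitope tag and mCherry, an arrangement consistent with a single MCP-SRSF3-V5-mCherry fusion. An EMCV IRES then allows translation of puromycin N-acetyltransferase from the same transcript, which ends at a bGH polyadenylation signal, so transfected cells can be selected with puromycin.

Because MCP binds MS2 RNA hairpins, the design is suited to tethering the splicing factor SRSF3 to reporter transcripts carrying such hairpins. mCherry allows visualisation of the fusion and V5 allows its immunodetection. The associated publication concerns nuclear speckles and mRNA splicing efficiency, but the record does not describe the specific assay.
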