Addgene plasmid #235090: pCAG-MCP-SRSF3-V5-mCherry
Depositing lab: Mitchell Guttman. Publication: Genome organization around nuclear speckles drives mRNA splicing efficiency. Bhat P, Chow A, Emert B, Ettlin O, Quinodoz SA, Strehle M, Takei Y, Burr A, Goronzy IN, Chen AW, Huang W, Ferrer JLM, Soehalim E, Goh ST, Chari T, Sullivan DK, Blanco MR, Guttman M. Nature. 2024 May;629(8014):1165-1173. doi: 10.1038/s41586-024-07429-6. Epub 2024 May 8. PubMed 38720076.
Backbone
  Vector backbone: pCAG-MCP-DEST-V5-mCherry
  Vector type: Mammalian Expression
Growth in bacteria
  Bacterial resistance: Ampicillin, 100 μg/mL
  Growth temperature: 30°C
  Growth strain: DH5alpha
  Copy number: High Copy
Gene/Insert
  Gene/Insert name: pCAG-MCP-SRSF3-V5-mCherry
  Species: H. sapiens (human)
  Entrez Gene: SRSF3 (a.k.a. SFRS3, SRp20)
  Promoter: CAG
  Cloning method: Gateway Cloning
Terms and licenses: Academic/Nonprofit Terms; Industry Terms: Not Available to Industry
How to cite: pCAG-MCP-SRSF3-V5-mCherry was a gift from Mitchell Guttman (Addgene plasmid # 235090 ; http://n2t.net/addgene:235090 ; RRID:Addgene_235090)
